>Addgene plasmid #201463 | pCMV6-AN-DDK_WT RAD23A_delta aa 161-201 (delta UBA1 domain) | addgene full sequence | sequence record 395044 | Addgene NGS Result
AACAAAATATTAACGCTTACAATTTCCATTCGCCATTCAGGCTGCGCAACTGTTGGGAAGGGCGATCGGT
GCGGGCCTCTTCGCTATTACGCCAGCTGGCGAAAGGGGGATGTGCTGCAAGGCGATTAAGTTGGGTAACG
CCAGGGTTTTCCCAGTCACGACGTTGTAAAACGACGGCCAGTGCCAAGCTGATCTATACATTGAATCAAT
ATTGGCAATTAGCCATATTAGTCATTGGTTATATAGCATAAATCAATATTGGCTATTGGCCATTGCATAC
GTTGTATCTATATCATAATATGTACATTTATATTGGCTCATGTCCAATATGACCGCCATGTTGACATTGA
TTATTGACTAGTTATTAATAGTAATCAATTACGGGGTCATTAGTTCATAGCCCATATATGGAGTTCCGCG
TTACATAACTTACGGTAAATGGCCCGCCTGGCTGACCGCCCAACGACCCCCGCCCATTGACGTCAATAAT
GACGTATGTTCCCATAGTAACGCCAATAGGGACTTTCCATTGACGTCAATGGGTGGAGTATTTACGGTAA
ACTGCCCACTTGGCAGTACATCAAGTGTATCATATGCCAAGTCCGCCCCCTATTGACGTCAATGACGGTA
AATGGCCCGCCTGGCATTATGCCCAGTACATGACCTTACGGGACTTTCCTACTTGGCAGTACATCTACGT
ATTAGTCATCGCTATTACCATGGTGATGCGGTTTTGGCAGTACACCAATGGGCGTGGATAGCGGTTTGAC
TCACGGGGATTTCCAAGTCTCCACCCCATTGACGTCAATGGGAGTTTGTTTTGGCACCAAAATCAACGGG
ACTTTCCAAAATGTCGTAATAACCCCGCCCCGTTGACGCAAATGGGCGGTAGGCGTGTACGGTGGGAGGT
CTATATAAGCAGAGCTCGTTTAGTGAACCGTCAGAATTTTGTAATACGACTCACTATAGGGCGGCCGGGA
ATTCGTCGACTGGATCCGGTACCGAGGAGATCTGCCACCATGGATTACAAGGATGACGACGATAAGGCGA
TCGCCATGGAGCATATGGCCGTCACTATTACCCTGAAGACCCTGCAGCAGCAGACATTCAAGATTCGGAT
GGAACCTGATGAGACAGTCAAAGTCCTGAAAGAGAAGATCGAGGCAGAAAAAGGACGAGACGCATTCCCT
GTCGCAGGACAGAAGCTGATCTACGCTGGGAAAATTCTGTCCGACGATGTGCCAATCAGGGACTATCGCA
TTGATGAGAAGAACTTTGTGGTCGTGATGGTGACTAAGACCAAAGCCGGCCAGGGGACATCTGCTCCCCC
TGAAGCAAGTCCAACTGCCGCTCCCGAGAGCTCCACCTCTTTCCCACCCGCCCCAACATCCGGAATGTCT
CACCCTCCACCCGCAGCCCGCGAAGACAAATCCCCCTCTGAGGAAAGCGCCCCTACCACATCCCCAGAGA
GTGTCTCAGGCAGCGTGCCCTCTAGTGGATCAAGCGGCCGAGAGGAAGATGCTGCATCAACACTGGTGAC
TGGAATTCCTGGCAGCCCCGAGCCTGAACATGGGTCTGTCCAAGAAAGTCAGGTGTCAGAGCAGCCAGCA
ACCGAGGCAGCAGGAGAAAACCCACTGGAGTTCCTGAGAGATCAGCCCCAGTTTCAGAACATGAGGCAGG
TCATCCAGCAGAATCCAGCACTGCTGCCTGCTCTGCTGCAGCAGCTGGGCCAGGAAAACCCTCAGCTGCT
GCAGCAGATCTCCAGGCATCAGGAGCAGTTTATTCAGATGCTGAATGAACCTCCAGGGGAGCTGGCCGAC
ATCTCTGATGTCGAGGGCGAAGTGGGGGCAATTGGAGAGGAAGCCCCTCAGATGAATTACATCCAGGTCA
CCCCACAGGAGAAGGAAGCTATTGAACGGCTGAAAGCACTGGGCTTCCCCGAGAGCCTGGTCATCCAGGC
CTATTTTGCTTGCGAGAAGAACGAAAATCTGGCTGCAAACTTCCTGCTGAGCCAGAATTTTGACGATGAG
TAAGAATTCGGATCCACGCGTAAGCTTCTCGAGACGCGTTAAGCGGCCGCACTCGAGGTTTAAACGGCCG
GCCGCGGTCATAGCTGTTTCCTGAACAGATCCCGGGTGGCATCCCTGTGACCCCTCCCCAGTGCCTCTCC
TGGCCCTGGAAGTTGCCACTCCAGTGCCCACCAGCCTTGTCCTAATAAAATTAAGTTGCATCATTTTGTC
TGACTAGGTGTCCTTCTATAATATTATGGGGTGGAGGGGGGTGGTATGGAGCAAGGGGCAAGTTGGGAAG
ACAACCTGTAGGGCCTGCGGGGTCTATTGGGAACCAAGCTGGAGTGCAGTGGCACAATCTTGGCTCACTG
CAATCTCCGCCTCCTGGGTTCAAGCGATTCTCCTGCCTCAGCCTCCCGAGTTGTTGGGATTCCAGGCATG
CATGACCAGGCTCAGCTAATTTTTGTTTTTTTGGTAGAGACGGGGTTTCACCATATTGGCCAGGCTGGTC
TCCAACTCCTAATCTCAGGTGATCTACCCACCTTGGCCTCCCAAATTGCTGGGATTACAGGCGTGAACCA
CTGCTCCCTTCCCTGTCCTTCTGATTTTAAAATAACTATACCAGCAGGAGGACGTCCAGACACAGCATAG
GCTACCTGGCCATGCCCAACCGGTGGGACATTTGAGTTGCTTGCTTGGCACTGTCCTCTCATGCGTTGGG
TCCACTCAGTAGATGCCTGTTGAATTGGGTACGCGGCCAGCTTGGCTGTGGAATGTGTGTCAGTTAGGGT
GTGGAAAGTCCCCAGGCTCCCCAGCAGGCAGAAGTATGCAAAGCATGCATCTCAATTAGTCAGCAACCAG
GTGTGGAAAGTCCCCAGGCTCCCCAGCAGGCAGAAGTATGCAAAGCATGCATCTCAATTAGTCAGCAACC
ATAGTCCCGCCCCTAACTCCGCCCATCCCGCCCCTAACTCCGCCCAGTTCCGCCCATTCTCCGCCCCATG
GCTGACTAATTTTTTTTATTTATGCAGAGGCCGAGGCCGCCTCGGCCTCTGAGCTATTCCAGAAGTAGTG
AGGAGGCTTTTTTGGAGGCCTAGGCTTTTGCAAAAAGCTCCCGGGAGCTTGTATATCCATTTTCGGATCT
GATCAAGAGACAGGATGAGGATCGTTTCGCATGATTGAACAAGATGGATTGCACGCAGGTTCTCCGGCCG
CTTGGGTGGAGAGGCTATTCGGCTATGACTGGGCACAACAGACAATCGGCTGCTCTGATGCCGCCGTGTT
CCGGCTGTCAGCGCAGGGGCGCCCGGTTCTTTTTGTCAAGACCGACCTGTCCGGTGCCCTGAATGAACTG
CAGGACGAGGCAGCGCGGCTATCGTGGCTGGCCACGACGGGCGTTCCTTGCGCAGCTGTGCTCGACGTTG
TCACTGAAGCGGGAAGGGACTGGCTGCTATTGGGCGAAGTGCCGGGGCAGGATCTCCTGTCATCTCACCT
TGCTCCTGCCGAGAAAGTATCCATCATGGCTGATGCAATGCGGCGGCTGCATACGCTTGATCCGGCTACC
TGCCCATTCGACCACCAAGCGAAACATCGCATCGAGCGAGCACGTACTCGGATGGAAGCCGGTCTTGTCG
ATCAGGATGATCTGGACGAAGAGCATCAGGGGCTCGCGCCAGCCGAACTGTTCGCCAGGCTCAAGGCGCG
CATGCCCGACGGCGAGGATCTCGTCGTGACCCATGGCGATGCCTGCTTGCCGAATATCATGGTGGAAAAT
GGCCGCTTTTCTGGATTCATCGACTGTGGCCGGCTGGGTGTGGCCGACCGCTATCAGGACATAGCGTTGG
CTACCCGTGATATTGCTGAAGAGCTTGGCGGCGAATGGGCTGACCGCTTCCTCGTGCTTTACGGTATCGC
CGCTCCCGATTCGCAGCGCATCGCCTTCTATCGCCTTCTTGACGAGTTCTTCTGAGCGGGACTCTGGGGT
TCGAAATGACCGACCAAGCGACGCCCAACCTGCCATCACGAGATTTCGATTCCACCGCCGCCTTCTATGA
AAGGTTGGGCTTCGGAATCGTTTTCCGGGACGCCGGCTGGATGATCCTCCAGCGCGGGGATCTCATGCTG
GAGTTCTTCGCCCACCCCAACTTGTTTATTGCAGCTTATAATGGTTACAAATAAAGCAATAGCATCACAA
ATTTCACAAATAAAGCATTTTTTTCACTGCATTCTAGTTGTGGTTTGTCCAAACTCATCAATGTATCTTA
TCATGTCTGTATACCGTCGACCTCTAGCTAGAGCTTGGCGTAATCATGGTCATAGCTGTTTCCTGTGTGA
AATTGTTATCCGCTCACAATTCCACACAACATACGAGCCGGAAGCATAAAGTGTAAAGCCTGGGGTGCCT
AATGAGTGAGCTAACTCACATTAATTGCGTTGCGCTCACTGCCCGCTTTCCAGTCGGGAAACCTGTCGTG
CCAGCTGCATTAATGAATCGGCCAACGCGCGGGGAGAGGCGGTTTGCGTATTGGGCGCTCTTCCGCTTCC
TCGCTCACTGACTCGCTGCGCTCGGTCGTTCGGCTGCGGCGAGCGGTATCAGCTCACTCAAAGGCGGTAA
TACGGTTATCCACAGAATCAGGGGATAACGCAGGAAAGAACATGTGAGCAAAAGGCCAGCAAAAGGCCAG
GAACCGTAAAAAGGCCGCGTTGCTGGCGTTTTTCCATAGGCTCCGCCCCCCTGACGAGCATCACAAAAAT
CGACGCTCAAGTCAGAGGTGGCGAAACCCGACAGGACTATAAAGATACCAGGCGTTTCCCCCTGGAAGCT
CCCTCGTGCGCTCTCCTGTTCCGACCCTGCCGCTTACCGGATACCTGTCCGCCTTTCTCCCTTCGGGAAG
CGTGGCGCTTTCTCATAGCTCACGCTGTAGGTATCTCAGTTCGGTGTAGGTCGTTCGCTCCAAGCTGGGC
TGTGTGCACGAACCCCCCGTTCAGCCCGACCGCTGCGCCTTATCCGGTAACTATCGTCTTGAGTCCAACC
CGGTAAGACACGACTTATCGCCACTGGCAGCAGCCACTGGTAACAGGATTAGCAGAGCGAGGTATGTAGG
CGGTGCTACAGAGTTCTTGAAGTGGTGGCCTAACTACGGCTACACTAGAAGAACAGTATTTGGTATCTGC
GCTCTGCTGAAGCCAGTTACCTTCGGAAAAAGAGTTGGTAGCTCTTGATCCGGCAAACAAACCACCGCTG
GTAGCGGTGGTTTTTTTGTTTGCAAGCAGCAGATTACGCGCAGAAAAAAAGGATCTCAAGAAGATCCTTT
GATCTTTTCTACGGGGTCTGACGCTCAGTGGAACGAAAACTCACGTTAAGGGATTTTGGTCATGAGATTA
TCAAAAAGGATCTTCACCTAGATCCTTTTAAATTAAAAATGAAGTTTTAAATCAATCTAAAGTATATATG
AGTAAACTTGGTCTGACAGTTACCAATGCTTAATCAGTGAGGCACCTATCTCAGCGATCTGTCTATTTCG
TTCATCCATAGTTGCCTGACTCCCCGTCGTGTAGATAACTACGATACGGGAGGGCTTACCATCTGGCCCC
AGTGCTGCAATGATACCGCGAGACCCACGCTCACCGGCTCCAGATTTATCAGCAATAAACCAGCCAGCCG
GAAGGGCCGAGCGCAGAAGTGGTCCTGCAACTTTATCCGCCTCCATCCAGTCTATTAATTGTTGCCGGGA
AGCTAGAGTAAGTAGTTCGCCAGTTAATAGTTTGCGCAACGTTGTTGCCATTGCTACAGGCATCGTGGTG
TCACGCTCGTCGTTTGGTATGGCTTCATTCAGCTCCGGTTCCCAACGATCAAGGCGAGTTACATGATCCC
CCATGTTGTGCAAAAAAGCGGTTAGCTCCTTCGGTCCTCCGATCGTTGTCAGAAGTAAGTTGGCCGCAGT
GTTATCACTCATGGTTATGGCAGCACTGCATAATTCTCTTACTGTCATGCCATCCGTAAGATGCTTTTCT
GTGACTGGTGAGTACTCAACCAAGTCATTCTGAGAATAGTGTATGCGGCGACCGAGTTGCTCTTGCCCGG
CGTCAATACGGGATAATACCGCGCCACATAGCAGAACTTTAAAAGTGCTCATCATTGGAAAACGTTCTTC
GGGGCGAAAACTCTCAAGGATCTTACCGCTGTTGAGATCCAGTTCGATGTAACCCACTCGTGCACCCAAC
TGATCTTCAGCATCTTTTACTTTCACCAGCGTTTCTGGGTGAGCAAAAACAGGAAGGCAAAATGCCGCAA
AAAAGGGAATAAGGGCGACACGGAAATGTTGAATACTCATACTCTTCCTTTTTCAATATTATTGAAGCAT
TTATCAGGGTTATTGTCTCATGAGCGGATACATATTTGAATGTATTTAGAAAAATAAACAAATAGGGGTT
CCGCGCACATTTCCCCGAAAAGTGCCACCTG
[124 nt withheld, positions 6472-6595]
C
[91 nt withheld, positions 6597-6687]
A
[49 nt withheld, positions 6689-6737]
CCTTTGACGTTGGAGTCCACGTTCTTT
[37 nt withheld, positions 6765-6801]
ACCCTATCTCGGTCTATTCTTTTGATTTATAAGGGATTTTGCCGATTTCGGCCTATTGGTTAAAAAATGA
GCTGATTTAACAAAAATTTAACGCGAATTTT
Features (pLannotate 1.2.2; 20 found; start..end, strand, type, name):
      1..25      +  rep_origin     M13 ori (fragment): M13 bacteriophage origin of replication; arrow indicates direction of (+) strand synthesis
     29..183     -  CDS            lacZα (fragment): LacZα fragment of β-galactosidase; lacZ fragment
    343..722     +  enhancer       CMV enhancer: human cytomegalovirus immediate early enhancer
    724..923     +  promoter       CMV promoter: human cytomegalovirus (CMV) immediate early promoter
    952..970     +  promoter       T7 promoter: promoter for bacteriophage T7 RNA polymerase
   1023..1047    +  CDS            3xFLAG (fragment): three tandem FLAG® epitope tags
   1065..2030    +  CDS            RAD23A (fragment): RD23A_HUMAN - Experimental evidence at protein level: Swiss-Prot protein existence level 1. (Microbial infection) Involved in Vpr-dependent replication of HIV-1 in non-proliferating cells and primary macrophages. Required for the association of HIV-1 Vpr with the host proteasome. From Homo sapiens (Human).
   2134..2756    +  polyA_signal   hGH poly(A) signal: human growth hormone polyadenylation signal
   2785..3114    +  promoter       SV40 promoter: SV40 enhancer and early promoter
   3181..3972    +  CDS            neo: KKA2_KLEPN - Also known as kan, nptII. Experimental evidence at protein level: Swiss-Prot protein existence level 1. Resistance to kanamycin, neomycin, paromomycin, ribostamycin, butirosin and gentamicin B. From Klebsiella pneumoniae.
   3996..4154    +  CDS            ble (fragment): BLE_KLEPN - Experimental evidence at protein level: Swiss-Prot protein existence level 1. Binding protein with a strong affinity to the bleomycin family of antibiotics. Binds to CL990; an antimitotic-antibiotic compound. From Klebsiella pneumoniae.
   4149..4270    +  polyA_signal   SV40 poly(A) signal: SV40 polyadenylation signal
   4343..4359    -  protein_bind   lac operator: The lac repressor binds to the lac operator to inhibit transcription in E. coli. This inhibition can be relieved by adding lactose or isopropyl-β-D-thiogalactopyranoside (IPTG). lac repressor encoded by lacI
   4367..4397    -  promoter       lac promoter: promoter for the E. coli lac operon
   4412..4433    -  protein_bind   CAP binding site: CAP binding activates transcription in the presence of cAMP. E. coli catabolite activator protein
   4446..4538    -  CDS            lacI (fragment): lac repressor; lacI; The lac repressor binds to the lac operator to inhibit transcription in E. coli. This inhibition can be relieved by adding lactose or isopropyl-β-D-thiogalactopyranoside (IPTG).
   4721..5309    -  rep_origin     ori: high-copy-number ColE1/pMB1/pBR322/pUC origin of replication
   5480..6340    -  CDS            AmpR: β-lactamase; bla; confers resistance to ampicillin, carbenicillin, and related antibiotics
   6341..6445    -  promoter       AmpR promoter: bla
   6472..6900    +  rep_origin     f1 ori (sequence partly withheld): f1 bacteriophage origin of replication; arrow indicates direction of (+) strand synthesis
