[The description below was written by a language model from this plasmid's Addgene catalogue record and pLannotate feature annotations shown in this document.]
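Description:
pCMV6-AN-DDK_WT RAD23A_delta aa 161-201 (delta UBA1 domain) is a mammalian expression plasmid of about 6.9 kb built on the commercial pCMV6-AN-DDK backbone. It is maintained in E. coli through a high-copy ColE1/pUC-type origin with an ampicillin resistance gene (β-lactamase under its own promoter). It also carries an f1 phage origin and several remnants of lac-region cloning sequences (lacZα and lacI fragments, lac promoter/operator, CAP site) that have no evident role in expression of the insert. For selection in mammalian cells, an SV40 enhancer/early promoter drives the neomycin phosphotransferase gene, terminated by an SV40 polyadenylation signal, allowing G418 selection of stable transfectants. A short ble fragment annotated just downstream of neo appears to be residual sequence.

The payload is human RAD23A (UV excision repair protein RAD23 homolog A) with residues 161–201 deleted, which removes the first ubiquitin-associated (UBA1) domain. The coding sequence lies downstream of the human cytomegalovirus immediate-early enhancer and promoter and is followed by the human growth hormone polyadenylation signal. A T7 promoter sits between the CMV promoter and the open reading frame and could support in vitro transcription. The backbone supplies an N-terminal FLAG (DDK) epitope; the annotation tool labels it as a fragment of 3xFLAG, and its short span is consistent with a single FLAG unit fused ahead of RAD23A for detection or immunoprecipitation. The construct is a derivative of the corresponding wild-type RAD23A plasmid. It expresses a domain-deletion mutant in mammalian cells, and the associated publication concerns the interaction between RAD23A/B and Y-family DNA polymerases.
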