Addgene plasmid #201463: pCMV6-AN-DDK_WT RAD23A_delta aa 161-201 (delta UBA1 domain)
Purpose: Expresses a mutant form of human RAD23A that lacks the UBA1 domain. Variant of plasmid pCMV6-AN-DDK_WT RAD23A.
Depositing lab: Roger Woodgate. Depositing organization: National Institute of Child Health and Human Development (NICHD). Publication: A novel interaction between RAD23A/B and Y-family DNA polymerases. Ashton NW, Jaiswal N, Cestari Moreno N, Semenova IV, D'Orlando DA, Teatin Latancia M, McIntyre J, Woodgate R, Bezsonova I. J Mol Biol. 2023 Nov 5:168353. doi: 10.1016/j.jmb.2023.168353. PubMed 37935254.
Backbone
  Vector backbone: pCMV6-AN-DDK
  Backbone manufacturer: Origene
  Total vector size (bp): 6899
  Vector type: Mammalian Expression
  Selectable markers: Neomycin (select with G418)
Growth in bacteria
  Bacterial resistance: Ampicillin, 100 μg/mL
  Growth temperature: 37°C
  Growth strain: DH5alpha
  Copy number: High Copy
Gene/Insert
  Gene/Insert name: UV excision repair protein RAD23 homolog A
  Species: H. sapiens (human)
  Mutation: Lacks residues 161-201
  Entrez Gene: RAD23A (a.k.a. HHR23A, HR23A)
  Tag / fusion protein: FLAG (N terminal on backbone)
Terms and licenses: Academic/Nonprofit Terms; Industry Terms: Not Available to Industry
How to cite: pCMV6-AN-DDK_WT RAD23A_delta aa 161-201 (delta UBA1 domain) was a gift from Roger Woodgate (Addgene plasmid # 201463 ; http://n2t.net/addgene:201463 ; RRID:Addgene_201463)
